Addgene plasmid #91266: pHH0103_DLG4-1/1
Purpose: Protein expression and purification of human SH3 domain construct DLG4-1/1
Depositing lab: Sachdev Sidhu. Publication: Comprehensive Analysis of the Human SH3 Domain Family Reveals a Wide Variety of Non-canonical Specificities. Teyra J, Huang H, Jain S, Guan X, Dong A, Liu Y, Tempel W, Min J, Tong Y, Kim PM, Bader GD, Sidhu SS. Structure. 2017 Oct 3;25(10):1598-1610.e3. doi: 10.1016/j.str.2017.07.017. Epub 2017 Sep 7. PubMed 28890361.
Backbone
  Vector backbone: pHH0103
  Vector type: Bacterial Expression
Growth in bacteria
  Bacterial resistance: Ampicillin, 100 μg/mL
  Growth temperature: 37°C
  Growth strain: DH5alpha
  Copy number: Low Copy
Gene/Insert
  Gene/Insert name: DLG4-1/1
  Species: H. sapiens (human)
  Insert size (bp): 222
  Entrez Gene: DLG4 (a.k.a. MRD62, PSD95, SAP-90, SAP90)
  Cloning method: Restriction Enzyme; 5′ cloning site Sfi1 (unknown if destroyed); 3′ cloning site Not1 (unknown if destroyed)
Terms and licenses: Academic/Nonprofit Terms; Industry Terms: Not Available to Industry
How to cite: pHH0103_DLG4-1/1 was a gift from Sachdev Sidhu (Addgene plasmid # 91266 ; http://n2t.net/addgene:91266 ; RRID:Addgene_91266)
