[The description below was written by a language model from this plasmid's Addgene catalogue record and pLannotate feature annotations shown in this document.]
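Description:
pHH0103_DLG4-1/1 is a bacterial expression plasmid of about 6.9 kb built on the pHH0103 backbone for producing and purifying a human SH3 domain from DLG4 (PSD95/SAP90), a postsynaptic scaffolding protein. It is propagated in E. coli under ampicillin selection (bla with its native promoter) and replicates from a ColE1/pMB1-type origin. The catalogue lists it as low copy, although only fragments of the copy-number regulator rop are annotated, alongside the pBR322 bom region. An f1 phage origin is also present, which would allow single-stranded DNA production with helper phage.

The expression cassette runs on the reverse strand. An IPTG-inducible tac promoter with a lac operator drives an open reading frame that starts with a 6xHis tag, continues through Schistosoma japonicum glutathione S-transferase, and ends with the DLG4 fragment. The catalogue gives the insert as 222 bp, cloned between SfiI and NotI sites, and the annotated DLG4 match spans a similar length. The product should therefore be a His-GST–SH3 fusion that can be purified by either metal-chelate or glutathione affinity. A plasmid-borne lacI gene under the enhanced lacIq promoter supplies repressor to keep expression off until induction. Downstream of the insert lie an fd terminator and fragments of M13 gene III. Together with short tetracycline-resistance and tet promoter fragments, these appear to be remnants of a phage-display phagemid ancestry, though the record does not say whether they have any function here. The "1/1" in the name probably marks this as the only SH3 domain of DLG4, but the record does not explain it. The plasmid belongs to a set of constructs made for a family-wide survey of human SH3 domain binding specificities.
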