Features (pLannotate 1.2.2; 21 found; start..end, strand, type, name):
     54..158     +  promoter       AmpR promoter: bla
    159..1019    +  CDS            AmpR: β-lactamase; bla; confers resistance to ampicillin, carbenicillin, and related antibiotics
   1190..1777    +  rep_origin     ori: high-copy-number ColE1/pMB1/pBR322/pUC origin of replication
   1963..2103    -  misc_feature   bom: basis of mobility region from pBR322
   2205..2244    -  CDS            rop (fragment): Rop protein, which maintains plasmids at low copy number; rop
   2253..2681    +  rep_origin     f1 ori (sequence partly withheld): f1 bacteriophage origin of replication; arrow indicates direction of (+) strand synthesis
   2717..2868    -  CDS            rop (fragment): Rop protein, which maintains plasmids at low copy number; rop
   2885..3265    +  CDS            YPB1_ECOLX: Protein predicted: Swiss-Prot protein existence level 4. From Escherichia coli.
   3507..3577    -  CDS            TcR (fragment): tetracycline efflux protein; tet; confers resistance to tetracycline
   3599..4069    -  CDS            M13 gene III (fragment) (sequence partly withheld): pIII; III; minor coat protein
   4084..4296    -  CDS            M13 gene III (fragment) (sequence partly withheld): pIII; III; minor coat protein
   4301..4348    -  terminator     fd terminator (sequence withheld): central terminator from bacteriophage fd (Otsuka and Kunisawa, 1982)
   4364..4591    -  CDS            DLG4 (fragment): DLG4_HUMAN - Also known as PSD95. Experimental evidence at protein level: Swiss-Prot protein existence level 1. Postsynaptic scaffolding protein that plays a critical role in synaptogenesis and synaptic plasticity by providing a platform for the postsynaptic clustering of crucial synaptic proteins. Interacts with the cytoplasmic tail of NMDA receptor subunits and shaker-type potassium channels. Required for synaptic plasticity associated with NMDA receptor signaling. Overexpression or depletion of DLG4 changes the ratio of excitatory to inhibitory synapses in hippocampal neurons. May reduce th
   4646..5299    -  CDS            GST26_SCHJA: Experimental evidence at protein level: Swiss-Prot protein existence level 1. GST isoenzymes appear to play a central role in the parasite detoxification system. Other functions are also suspected including a role in increasing the solubility of haematin in the parasite gut. From Schistosoma japonicum (Blood fluke).
   5315..5332    -  CDS            6xHis: 6xHis affinity tag
   5417..5433    -  protein_bind   lac operator: The lac repressor binds to the lac operator to inhibit transcription in E. coli. This inhibition can be relieved by adding lactose or isopropyl-β-D-thiogalactopyranoside (IPTG). lac repressor encoded by lacI
   5441..5469    -  promoter       tac promoter: strong E. coli promoter; hybrid between the trp and lac UV5 promoters
   5642..5659    -  promoter       tet promoter (fragment): E. coli promoter for tetracycline efflux protein gene
   5678..5699    -  protein_bind   CAP binding site: CAP binding activates transcription in the presence of cAMP. E. coli catabolite activator protein
   5712..6794    -  CDS            lacI: lac repressor; lacI; The lac repressor binds to the lac operator to inhibit transcription in E. coli. This inhibition can be relieved by adding lactose or isopropyl-β-D-thiogalactopyranoside (IPTG).
   6795..6872    -  promoter       lacIq promoter: lacI (mutant); In the lacIq allele, a single base change in the promoter boosts expression of the lacI gene about 10-fold.
>Addgene plasmid #91266 | pHH0103_DLG4-1/1 | addgene full sequence | sequence record 191059 | Addgene NGS Result
TCATGATAATAATGGTTTCTTAGACGTCAGGTGGCACTTTTCGGGGAAATGTGCGCGGAACCCCTATTTG
TTTATTTTTCTAAATACATTCAAATATGTATCCGCTCATGAGACAATAACCCTGATAAATGCTTCAATAA
TATTGAAAAAGGAAGAGTATGAGTATTCAACATTTCCGTGTCGCCCTTATTCCCTTTTTTGCGGCATTTT
GCCTTCCTGTTTTTGCTCACCCAGAAACGCTGGTGAAAGTAAAAGATGCTGAAGATCAGTTGGGTGCACG
AGTGGGTTACATCGAACTGGATCTCAACAGCGGTAAGATCCTTGAGAGTTTTCGCCCCGAAGAACGTTTT
CCAATGATGAGCACTTTTAAAGTTCTGCTATGTGGCGCGGTATTATCCCGTGTTGACGCCGGGCAAGAGC
AACTCGGTCGCCGCATACACTATTCTCAGAATGACTTGGTTGAGTACTCACCAGTCACAGAAAAGCATCT
TACGGATGGCATGACAGTAAGAGAATTATGCAGTGCTGCCATAACCATGAGTGATAACACTGCGGCCAAC
TTACTTCTGACAACGATCGGAGGACCGAAGGAGCTAACCGCTTTTTTGCACAACATGGGGGATCATGTAA
CTCGCCTTGATCGTTGGGAACCGGAGCTGAATGAAGCCATACCAAACGACGAGCGTGACACCACGATGCC
TGCAGCAATGGCAACAACGTTGCGCAAACTATTAACTGGCGAACTACTTACTCTAGCTTCCCGGCAACAA
TTAATAGACTGGATGGAGGCGGATAAAGTTGCAGGACCACTTCTGCGCTCGGCCCTTCCGGCTGGCTGGT
TTATTGCTGATAAATCTGGAGCCGGTGAGCGTGGGTCTCGCGGTATCATTGCAGCACTGGGGCCAGATGG
TAAGCCCTCCCGTATCGTAGTTATCTACACGACGGGGAGTCAGGCAACTATGGATGAACGAAATAGACAG
ATCGCTGAGATAGGTGCCTCACTGATTAAGCATTGGTAACTGTCAGACCAAGTTTACTCATATATACTTT
AGATTGATTTAAAACTTCATTTTTAATTTAAAAGGATCTAGGTGAAGATCCTTTTTGATAATCTCATGAC
CAAAATCCCTTAACGTGAGTTTTCGTTCCACTGAGCGTCAGACCCCGTAGAAAAGATCAAAGGATCTTCT
TGAGATCCTTTTTTTCTGCGCGTAATCTGCTGCTTGCAAACAAAAAAACCACCGCTACCAGCGGTGGTTT
GTTTGCCGGATCAAGAGCTACCAACTCTTTTTCCGAAGGTAACTGGCTTCAGCAGAGCGCAGATACCAAA
TACTGTCCTTCTAGTGTAGCCGTAGTTAGGCCACCACTTCAAGAACTCTGTAGCACCGCCTACATACCTC
GCTCTGCTAATCCTGTTACCAGTGGCTGCTGCCAGTGGCGATAAGTCGTGTCTTACCGGGTTGGACTCAA
GACGATAGTTACCGGATAAGGCGCAGCGGTCGGGCTGAACGGGGGGTTCGTGCACACAGCCCAGCTTGGA
GCGAACGACCTACACCGAACTGAGATACCTACAGCGTGAGCTATGAGAAAGCGCCACGCTTCCCGAAGGG
AGAAAGGCGGACAGGTATCCGGTAAGCGGCAGGGTCGGAACAGGAGAGCGCACGAGGGAGCTTCCAGGGG
GAAACCCTGGTATCTTTATAGTCCTGTCGGGTTTCGCCACCTCTGACTTGAGCGTCGATTTTTGTGATGC
TCGTCAGGGGGGCGGAGCCTATGGAAAAACGCCAGCAACGCGGCCTTTTTACGGTTCCTGGCCTTTTGCT
GGCCTTTTGCTCACATGTTCTTTCCTGCGTTATCCCCTGATTCTGTGGATAACCGTATTACCGCCTTTGA
GTGAGCTGATACCGCTCGCCGCAGCCGAACGACCGAGCGCAGCGAGTCAGTGAGCGAGGAAGCGGAAGAG
CGCCTGATGCGGTATTTTCTCCTTACGCATCTGTGCGGTATTTCACACCGCATATGGTGCACTCTCAGTA
CAATCTGCTCTGATGCCGCATAGTTAAGCCAGTATACACTCCGCTATCGCTACGTGACTGGGTCATGGCT
GCGCCCCGACACCCGCCAACACCCGCTGACGCGCCCTGACGGGCTTGTCTGCTCCCGGCATCCGCTTACA
GACAAGCTGTGACCGTCTCCGGGAGCTGCATGTGTCAGAGGTTTTCACCGTCATCACCGAAACGCGCGAG
GCAGGATCCGCG
[124 nt withheld, positions 2253-2376]
C
[91 nt withheld, positions 2378-2468]
A
[49 nt withheld, positions 2470-2518]
CCTTTGACGTTGGAGTCCACGTTCTTT
[37 nt withheld, positions 2546-2582]
ACCCTATCTCGGTCTATTCTTTTGATTTATAAGGGATTTTGCCGATTTCGGCCTATTGGTTAAAAAATGA
GCTGATTTAACAAAAATTTAACGCGAATTTTAACAAAATATTAACGCTTACAATTTCGCGGATCCTGCGG
TAAAGCTCATCAGCGTGGTCGTGAAGCGATTCACAGATGTCTGCCTGTTCATCCGCGTCCAGCTCGTTGA
GTTTCTCCAGAAGCGTTAATGTCTGGCTTCTGATAAAGCGGGCCATGTTAAGGGCGGTTTTTTCCTGTTT
GGTCACTGATGCCTCCGTGTAAGGGGGATTTCTGTTCATGGGGGTAATGATACCGATGAAACGAGAGAGG
ATGCTCACGATACGGGTTACTGATGATGAACATGCCCGGTTACTGGAACGTTGTGAGGGTAAACAACTGG
CGGTATGGATGCGGCGGGACCAGAGAAAAATCACTCAGGGTCAATGCCAGCGCTTCGTTAATACAGATGT
AGGTGTTCCACAGGGTAGCCAGCAGCATCCTGCGATGCAGATCCGGAACATAATGGTGCAGGGCGCTGAC
TTCCGCGTTTCCAGACTTTACGAAACACGGAAACCGAAGACCATTCATGTTGTTGCTCAGGTCGCAGACG
TTTTGCAGCAGCAGTCGCTTCACGTTCGCTCGCGTATCGGTGATTCATTCTGCTAACCAGTAAGGCAACC
CCGCCAGCCTAGCCGGGTCCTCAACGACAGGAGCACGATCATGCGCACCCGTGGCCAGGACCCAACGCTG
CCCGAGATGCGCCGCGTGCGGCTGCTGGAGATGGCGGACGCGATGGATATGTTCTGCCAAGGGTTGGTTT
GCGCATTCACAGTTCTCCGCAAGAATTGATTGGCTCCAATTCTTGGAGTGGTGAATCCGTTAGCGAGGTG
CCGCCGGCTTCCATTCAGGTCGAGGTGGCCCGGCTCCATGCACCGCGACGCAACGCGGGGAGGCAGACAA
GGTATAGGGCGGCGCTAG
[54 nt withheld, positions 3581-3634]
A
[86 nt withheld, positions 3636-3721]
TTCATATGGTTTACCAGCGCCAAAGACAAAAGGGCGACATTCAACCGATTGAGGGAGG
[35 nt withheld, positions 3780-3814]
T
[62 nt withheld, positions 3816-3877]
A
[41 nt withheld, positions 3879-3919]
A
[149 nt withheld, positions 3921-4069]
GCCACTCTAGCTAGACACTGAGTTTCGTCACCAGTACAAACT
[98 nt withheld, positions 4112-4209]
G
[142 nt withheld, positions 4211-4352]
TATGCGGCCGCGCGACGTTCGACGCGACGTTTGCTCGGGATAAAGCCAATGTCATCGGTTTCAGAATCGC
TGTGAACGCGACGGGCCTGCCACCATTCTTCGTCACTCGCATCAATCACATGCAGCACATCGCCGAAACG
GAATGACAGGGCTTGGCTCAGGAAACCACAGTCTTTGGTTTTGTCGTAGTCGAACAGAGCACGGATATAG
AAGGCCGGCTGGGCCGCGGTACCGGAACCACGCGGAACCAGACCGCTGGACAGGGGCCCCTGGAACAGAA
CTTCCAGATCCGATTTTGGAGGATGGTCGCCACCACCAAACGTGGCTTGCCAGCCCTGCAAAGGCCATGC
TATATACTTGCTGGATTTCAAGTACTTATCAATTTGTGGGATAGCTTCAATACGTTTTTTAAAACAAACT
AATTTTGGGAACGCATCCAGGCACATTGGGTCCATGTATAAAACAACATCAAGAGCGTCATACAACATGA
AGTCAGGATGGGTTACATGATCACCATTTAAATATGTTTTATGACATAAACGATCTTCGAACATTTTCAG
CATTTCAGGTAGCTTGCTAAGAAAATCAACTTTGAGAGTTTCAAAGTCTTTACTATATGCAATTCTCGAA
ACACCGTATCTAATATCCAAAACCGCTCCTTCAAGCATTGAAATCTCTGCACGCTCTTTTGGACAACCAC
CCAACATGTTGTGCTTGTCAGCTATATAACGTATGATGGCCATAGACTGTGTTAATTTAACATCACCATC
AATATAATAAGGAAGATTGGGAAACTCCAAACCCAATTCAAACTTTTTGTTTCGCCATTTATCACCTTCA
TCGCGCTCATACAAATGCTCTTCATATTTTTCTTCAAGATATTCCAAAAGAAGTCGAGTGGGTTGCACAA
GGCCCTTAATTTTCCAATAACCTAGTATAGGGGACATAAGCTTACCGCTGGAATGGTGATGGTGATGGTG
TTCTTCGATTTTCATAATCTATGGTCCTTGTTGGTGAAGTGCTCGTGAAAACACCTAAACGGACTGGCTG
TTTCCTGTGTGAAATTGTTATCCGCTCACAATTCCACACATTATACGAGCCGATGATTAATTGTCAACAG
CTCATTTCAGAATATTTGCCAGAACCGTTATGATGTCGGCGCAAAAAACATTATCCAGAACGGGAGTGCG
CCTTGAGCGACACGAATTATGCAGTGATTTACGACCTGCACAGCCATACCACAGCTTCCGATGGCTGCCT
GACGCCAGAAGCATTGGTGCACCGTGCAGTCGATGATAAGCTGTCAAACATGAGAATTGTGCCTAATGAG
TGAGCTAACTTACATTAATTGCGTTGCGCTCACTGCCCGCTTTCCAGTCGGGAAACCTGTCGTGCCAGCT
GCATTAATGAATCGGCCAACGCGCGGGGAGAGGCGGTTTGCGTATTGGGCGCCAGGGTGGTTTTTCTTTT
CACCAGTGAGACGGGCAACAGCTGATTGCCCTTCACCGCCTGGCCCTGAGAGAGTTGCAGCAAGCGGTCC
ACGCTGGTTTGCCCCAGCAGGCGAAAATCCTGTTTGATGGTGGTTAACGGCGGGATATAACATGAGCTGT
CTTCGGTATCGTCGTATCCCACTACCGAGATATCCGCACCAACGCGCAGCCCGGACTCGGTAATGGCGCG
CATTGCGCCCAGCGCCATCTGATCGTTGGCAACCAGCATCGCAGTGGGAACGATGCCCTCATTCAGCATT
TGCATGGTTTGTTGAAAACCGGACATGGCACTCCAGTCGCCTTCCCGTTCCGCTATCGGCTGAATTTGAT
TGCGAGTGAGATATTTATGCCAGCCAGCCAGACGCAGACGCGCCGAGACAGAACTTAATGGGCCCGCTAA
CAGCGCGATTTGCTGGTGACCCAATGCGACCAGATGCTCCACGCCCAGTCGCGTACCGTCTTCATGGGAG
AAAATAATACTGTTGATGGGTGTCTGGTCAGAGACATCAAGAAATAACGCCGGAACATTAGTGCAGGCAG
CTTCCACAGCAATGGCATCCTGGTCATCCAGCGGATAGTTAATGATCAGCCCACTGACGCGTTGCGCGAG
AAGATTGTGCACCGCCGCTTTACAGGCTTCGACGCCGCTTCGTTCTACCATCGACACCACCACGCTGGCA
CCCAGTTGATCGGCGCGAGATTTAATCGCCGCGACAATTTGCGACGGCGCGTGCAGGGCCAGACTGGAGG
TGGCAACGCCAATCAGCAACGACTGTTTGCCCGCCAGTTGTTGTGCCACGCGGTTGGGAATGTAATTCAG
CTCCGCCATCGCCGCTTCCACTTTTTCCCGCGTTTTCGCAGAAACGTGGCTGGCCTGGTTCACCACGCGG
GAAACGGTCTGATAAGAGACACCGGCATACTCTGCGACATCGTATAACGTTACTGGTTTCACATTCACCA
CCCTGAATTGACTCTCTTCCGGGCGCTATCATGCCATACCGCGAAAGGTTTTGCACCATTCGATGGTGTC
GGGAATTCTTGAAGACGAAAGGGCCTCGTGATACGCCTATTTTTATAGGTTAATG
