>Addgene plasmid #91266 | pHH0103_DLG4-1/1 | depositor partial sequence | sequence record 175754 | insert sequence
GGCCCAGCCGGCCTTCTATATCCGTGCTCTGTTCGACTACGACAAAACCAAAGACTGTGGTTTCCTGAGC
CAAGCCCTGTCATTCCGTTTCGGCGATGTGCTGCATGTGATTGATGCGAGTGACGAAGAATGGTGGCAGG
CCCGTCGCGTTCACAGCGATTCTGAAACCGATGACATTGGCTTTATCCCGAGCAAACGTCGCGTCGAACG
TCGCGCGGCCGC
